Addgene plasmid #152165: pGBW-m4133660
Purpose: Mammalian expression plasmid for SARS-CoV-2 nsp4
Depositing lab: Ginkgo Bioworks & Benjie Chen.
Backbone
  Vector backbone: pTwist_CMV_6
  Backbone size w/o insert (bp): 4180
  Vector type: Mammalian Expression
Growth in bacteria
  Bacterial resistance: Ampicillin, 100 μg/mL
  Growth temperature: 37°C
  Growth strain: DH5alpha
  Copy number: High Copy
Gene/Insert
  Gene/Insert name: SARS-CoV-2 nsp4
  Species: Severe acute respiratory syndrome coronavirus 2
  Insert size (bp): 1493
  Mutation: wt
  Entrez Gene: ORF1ab (a.k.a. GU280_gp01)
  Promoter: CMV
  Tag / fusion protein: Cleavable TEV;HA (C terminal on backbone)
  Cloning method: Unknown
Resource information
  A portion of this plasmid was derived from a plasmid made by: GinkgoBioworks
Depositor comments: NCBI reference sequence: YP_009725300.1
How to cite: pGBW-m4133660 was a gift from Ginkgo Bioworks & Benjie Chen (Addgene plasmid # 152165 ; http://n2t.net/addgene:152165 ; RRID:Addgene_152165)
