[The description below was written by a language model from this plasmid's Addgene catalogue record and pLannotate feature annotations shown in this document.]
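Description:
pGBW-m4133660 is a mammalian expression plasmid built on the pTwist_CMV_6 backbone for producing wild-type SARS-CoV-2 non-structural protein 4 (nsp4), one of the mature products processed from the viral ORF1ab replicase polyprotein. It is maintained in E. coli through a high-copy ColE1/pUC-type origin and selected with ampicillin via a full-length β-lactamase (AmpR) gene. No mammalian selection marker is annotated, which suggests use by transient transfection.

The nsp4 coding sequence (about 1.5 kb) sits downstream of the human cytomegalovirus immediate-early enhancer and promoter, which drive strong constitutive transcription in most mammalian cell lines. According to the catalogue entry, the backbone supplies a C-terminal HA epitope tag preceded by a TEV protease cleavage site. This allows detection or immunoprecipitation with anti-HA reagents and optional removal of the tag, although these small elements are not individually annotated in the feature table.

The automated annotation matches the insert to a fragment of the SARS-CoV-2 replicase polyprotein 1a. The nsp10 functional text attached to that hit is generic polyprotein annotation rather than a description of this insert. An SV40 polyadenylation signal is annotated downstream of the open reading frame, on the reverse strand.

The backbone also contains T7 and rrnG transcription terminators, a synthetic poly(A) signal, and short 5' and 3' β-globin insulator elements flanking the bacterial origin and resistance region, presumably to limit read-through and interference between the bacterial and mammalian units. The record gives only expression of nsp4 as the purpose; the epitope tag would suit detection, localisation or interaction studies in cultured mammalian cells.
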