Features (pLannotate 1.2.2; 17 found; start..end, strand, type, name):
      1..304     +  enhancer       CMV enhancer: human cytomegalovirus immediate early enhancer
    377..394     -  promoter       CMV promoter (fragment): human cytomegalovirus (CMV) immediate early promoter
    457..508     +  promoter       CMVd2 promoter: truncated human cytomegalovirus (CMV) immediate early promoter that yields moderately reduced expression relative to the full-length promoter
    586..2082    +  CDS            R1A_SARS2 (fragment): Experimental evidence at protein level: Swiss-Prot protein existence level 1. [Non-structural protein 10]: Plays a pivotal role in viral transcription by stimulating both nsp14 3'-5' exoribonuclease and nsp16 2'-O-methyltransferase activities. Therefore plays an essential role in viral mRNAs cap methylation. From Severe acute respiratory syndrome coronavirus 2 (2019-nCoV) (SARS-CoV-2).
   2180..2301    -  polyA_signal   SV40 poly(A) signal: SV40 polyadenylation signal
   2324..2393    -  CDS            large T antigen (fragment): large T antigen from SV40 (simian virus 40)
   2416..2462    +  terminator     T7 terminator: transcription terminator for bacteriophage T7 RNA polymerase
   2492..2628    +  terminator     rrnG terminator: transcription terminator from the E. coli ribosomal RNA rrnG operon (Albrechtsen et al., 1991)
   2673..2744    +  misc_feature   3' β-globin insulator: insulator downstream of the human β-globin locus (Farrell et al., 2002)
   2970..3558    -  rep_origin     ori: high-copy-number ColE1/pMB1/pBR322/pUC origin of replication
   3730..3794    -  CDS            bla(M) (fragment): β-lactamase lacking the signal sequence; bla(M); allows cytosolic expression of β-lactamase
   4304..5164    +  CDS            AmpR: β-lactamase; bla; confers resistance to ampicillin, carbenicillin, and related antibiotics
   5177..5313    +  terminator     rrnG terminator: transcription terminator from the E. coli ribosomal RNA rrnG operon (Albrechtsen et al., 1991)
   5465..5536    +  misc_feature   5' β-globin insulator: insulator upstream of the human β-globin locus (Farrell et al., 2002)
   5541..5587    -  terminator     T7 terminator: transcription terminator for bacteriophage T7 RNA polymerase
   5605..5653    -  polyA_signal   poly(A) signal: synthetic polyadenylation signal
   5684..5733    +  enhancer       CMV enhancer (fragment): human cytomegalovirus immediate early enhancer
>Addgene plasmid #152165 | pGBW-m4133660 | addgene full sequence | sequence record 317254 | Addgene NGS Result
CGTTACATAACTTACGGTAAATGGCCCGCCTGGCTGACCGCCCAACGACCCCCGCCCATTGACGTCAATA
ATGACGTATGTTCCCATAGTAACGCCAATAGGGACTTTCCATTGACGTCAATGGGTGGAGTATTTACGGT
AAACTGCCCACTTGGCAGTACATCAAGTGTATCATATGCCAAGTACGCCCCCTATTGACGTCAATGACGG
TAAATGGCCCGCCTGGCATTATGCCCAGTACATGACCTTATGGGACTTTCCTACTTGGCAGTACATCTAC
GTATTAGTCATCGCTATTACCATGCTGATGCGGTTTTGGCAGTACATCAATGGGCGTGGATAGCGGTTTG
ACTCACGGGGATTTCCAAGTCTCCACCCCATTGACGTCAATGGGAGTTTGTTTTGGCACCAAAATCAACG
GGACTTTCCAAAATGTCGTAACAACTCCGCCCCATTGACGCAAATGGGCGGTAGGCGTGTACGGTGGGAG
GTCTATATAAGCAGAGCTGGTTTAGTGAACCGTCAGATCAGATCTTTGTCGATCCTACCATCCACTCGAC
ACACCCGCCAGCGGCCGCCACCATGATTGTTAATAATTGGTTGAAGCAGTTAATTAAAGTTACACTTGTG
TTCCTTTTTGTTGCTGCTATTTTCTATTTAATAACACCTGTTCATGTCATGTCTAAACATACTGACTTTT
CAAGTGAAATCATAGGATACAAGGCTATTGATGGTGGTGTCACTCGTGACATAGCATCTACAGATACTTG
TTTTGCTAACAAACATGCTGATTTTGACACATGGTTTAGCCAGCGTGGTGGTAGTTATACTAATGACAAA
GCTTGCCCATTGATTGCTGCAGTCATAACAAGAGAAGTGGGTTTTGTCGTGCCTGGTTTGCCTGGCACGA
TATTACGCACAACTAATGGTGACTTTTTGCATTTCTTACCTAGAGTTTTTAGTGCAGTTGGTAACATCTG
TTACACACCATCAAAACTTATAGAGTACACTGACTTTGCAACATCAGCTTGTGTTTTGGCTGCTGAATGT
ACAATTTTTAAAGATGCTTCTGGTAAGCCAGTACCATATTGTTATGATACCAATGTACTAGAAGGTTCTG
TTGCTTATGAAAGTTTACGCCCTGACACACGTTATGTGCTCATGGATGGCTCTATTATTCAATTTCCTAA
CACCTACCTTGAAGGTTCTGTTAGAGTGGTAACAACTTTTGATTCTGAGTACTGTAGGCACGGCACTTGT
GAAAGATCAGAAGCTGGTGTTTGTGTATCTACTAGTGGTAGATGGGTACTTAACAATGATTATTACAGAT
CTTTACCAGGAGTTTTCTGTGGTGTAGATGCTGTAAATTTACTTACTAATATGTTTACACCACTAATTCA
ACCTATTGGTGCTTTGGACATATCAGCATCTATAGTAGCTGGTGGTATTGTAGCTATCGTAGTAACATGC
CTTGCCTACTATTTTATGAGGTTTAGAAGAGCTTTTGGTGAATACAGTCATGTAGTTGCCTTTAATACTT
TACTATTCCTTATGTCATTCACTGTACTCTGTTTAACACCAGTTTACTCATTCTTACCTGGTGTTTATTC
TGTTATTTACTTGTACTTGACATTTTATCTTACTAATGATGTTTCTTTTTTAGCACATATTCAGTGGATG
GTTATGTTCACACCTTTAGTACCTTTCTGGATAACAATTGCTTATATCATTTGTATTTCCACAAAGCATT
TCTATTGGTTCTTTAGTAATTACCTAAAGAGACGTGTAGTCTTTAATGGTGTTTCCTTTAGTACTTTTGA
AGAAGCTGCGCTGTGCACCTTTTTGTTAAATAAAGAAATGTATCTAAAGTTGCGTAGTGATGTGCTATTA
CCTCTTACGCAATATAATAGATACTTAGCTCTTTATAATAAGTACAAGTATTTTAGTGGAGCAATGGATA
CAACTAGCTACAGAGAAGCTGCTTGTTGTCATCTCGCAAAGGCTCTCAATGACTTCAGTAACTCAGGTTC
TGATGTTCTTTACCAACCACCACAAACCTCTATCACCTCAGCTGTTTTGGAAAACCTTTACTTTCAGTCG
TACCCCTATGACGTACCAGATTATGCGTAAGCTAGCTTGACTGACTGAGATACAGCGTACCTTCAGCTCA
CAGACATGATAAGATACATTGATGAGTTTGGACAAACCACAACTAGAATGCAGTGAAAAAAATGCTTTAT
TTGTGAAATTTGTGATGCTATTGCTTTATTTGTAACCATTATAAGCTGCAATAAACAAGTTAACAACAAC
AATTGCATTCATTTTATGTTTCAGGTTCAGGGGGAGGTGTGGGAGGTTTTTTAAAGCAAGTAAAACCTCT
ACAAATGTGGTATTGGCCCATCTCTATCGGTATCGTAGCATAACCCCTTGGGGCCTCTAAACGGGTCTTG
AGGGGTTTTTTGTGCCCCTCGGGCCGGATTGCTATCTACCGGCATTGGCGCAGAAAAAAATGCCTGATGC
GACGCTGCGCGTCTTATACTCCCACATATGCCAGATTCAGCAACGGATACGGCTTCCCCAACTTGCCCAC
TTCCATACGTGTCCTCCTTACCAGAAATTTATCCTTAAGGTCGTCAGCTATCCTGCAGGCGATCTCTCGA
TTTCGATCAAGACATTCCTTTAATGGTCTTTTCTGGACACCACTAGGGGTCAGAAGTAGTTCATCAAACT
TTCTTCCCTCCCTAATCTCATTGGTTACCTTGGGCTATCGAAACTTAATTAACCAGTCAAGTCAGCTACT
TGGCGAGATCGACTTGTCTGGGTTTCGACTACGCTCAGAATTGCGTCAGTCAAGTTCGATCTGGTCCTTG
CTATTGCACCCGTTCTCCGATTACGAGTTTCATTTAAATCATGTGAGCAAAAGGCCAGCAAAAGGCCAGG
AACCGTAAAAAGGCCGCGTTGCTGGCGTTTTTCCATAGGCTCCGCCCCCCTGACGAGCATCACAAAAATC
GACGCTCAAGTCAGAGGTGGCGAAACCCGACAGGACTATAAAGATACCAGGCGTTTCCCCCTGGAAGCTC
CCTCGTGCGCTCTCCTGTTCCGACCCTGCCGCTTACCGGATACCTGTCCGCCTTTCTCCCTTCGGGAAGC
GTGGCGCTTTCTCATAGCTCACGCTGTAGGTATCTCAGTTCGGTGTAGGTCGTTCGCTCCAAGCTGGGCT
GTGTGCACGAACCCCCCGTTCAGCCCGACCGCTGCGCCTTATCCGGTAACTATCGTCTTGAGTCCAACCC
GGTAAGACACGACTTATCGCCACTGGCAGCAGCCACTGGTAACAGGATTAGCAGAGCGAGGTATGTAGGC
GGTGCTACAGAGTTCTTGAAGTGGTGGCCTAACTACGGCTACACTAGAAGAACAGTATTTGGTATCTGCG
CTCTGCTGAAGCCAGTTACCTTCGGAAAAAGAGTTGGTAGCTCTTGATCCGGCAAACAAACCACCGCTGG
TAGCGGTGGTTTTTTTGTTTGCAAGCAGCAGATTACGCGCAGAAAAAAAGGATCTCAAGAAGATCCTTTG
ATCTTTTCTACGGGGTCTGACGCTCAGTGGAACGAAAACTCACGTTAAGGGATTTTGGTCATGAGATTAT
CAAAAAGGATCTTCACCTAGATCCTTTTAAATTAAAAATGAAGTTTTAAATCAATCTAAAGTATATATGA
GTAAACTTGGTCTGACAGTTACCAATGCTTAATCAGTGAGGCACCTATCTCAGCGATCTGTCTATTTCGT
TCATCCATAGTTGCATTTAAATTTCCGAACTCTCCAAGGCCCTCGTCGGAAAATCTTCAAACCTTTCGTC
CGATCCATCTTGCAGGCTACCTCTCGAACGAACTATCGCAAGTCTCTTGGCCGGCCTTGCGCCTTGGCTA
TTGCTTGGCAGCGCCTATCGCCAGGTATTACTCCAATCCCGAATATCCGAGATCGGGATCACCCGAGAGA
AGTTCAACCTACATCCTCAATCCCGATCTATCCGAGATCCGAGGAATATCGAAATCGGGGCGCGCCTGGT
GTACCGAGAACGATCCTCTCAGTGCGAGTCTCGACGATCCATATCGTTGCTTGGCAGTCAGCCAGTCGGA
ATCCAGCTTGGGACCCAGGAAGTCCAATCGTCAGATATTGTACTCAAGCCTGGTCACGGCAGCGTACCGA
TCTGTTTAAACCTAGATATTGATAGTCTGATCGGTCAACGTATAATCGAGTCCTAGCTTTTGCAAACATC
TATCAAGAGACAGGATCAGCAGGAGGCTTTCGCATGAGTATTCAACATTTCCGTGTCGCCCTTATTCCCT
TTTTTGCGGCATTTTGCCTTCCTGTTTTTGCTCACCCAGAAACGCTGGTGAAAGTAAAAGATGCTGAAGA
TCAGTTGGGTGCGCGAGTGGGTTACATCGAACTGGATCTCAACAGCGGTAAGATCCTTGAGAGTTTTCGC
CCCGAAGAACGCTTTCCAATGATGAGCACTTTTAAAGTTCTGCTATGTGGCGCGGTATTATCCCGTATTG
ACGCCGGGCAAGAGCAACTCGGTCGCCGCATACACTATTCTCAGAATGACTTGGTTGAGTATTCACCAGT
CACAGAAAAGCATCTTACGGATGGCATGACAGTAAGAGAATTATGCAGTGCTGCCATAACCATGAGTGAT
AACACTGCGGCCAACTTACTTCTGACAACGATTGGAGGACCGAAGGAGCTAACCGCTTTTTTGCACAACA
TGGGGGATCATGTAACTCGCCTTGATCGTTGGGAACCGGAGCTGAATGAAGCCATACCAAACGACGAGCG
TGACACCACGATGCCTGTAGCAATGGCAACAACCTTGCGTAAACTATTAACTGGCGAACTACTTACTCTA
GCTTCCCGGCAACAGTTGATAGACTGGATGGAGGCGGATAAAGTTGCAGGACCACTTCTGCGCTCGGCCC
TTCCGGCTGGCTGGTTTATTGCTGATAAATCTGGAGCCGGTGAGCGTGGGTCTCGCGGTATCATTGCAGC
ACTGGGGCCAGATGGTAAGCCCTCCCGTATCGTAGTTATCTACACGACGGGGAGTCAGGCAACTATGGAT
GAACGAAATAGACAGATCGCTGAGATAGGTGCCTCACTGATTAAGCATTGGTAACCGATTCTAGGTGCAT
TGGCGCAGAAAAAAATGCCTGATGCGACGCTGCGCGTCTTATACTCCCACATATGCCAGATTCAGCAACG
GATACGGCTTCCCCAACTTGCCCACTTCCATACGTGTCCTCCTTACCAGAAATTTATCCTTAAGATCCCG
AATCGTTTAAACTCGACTCTGGCTCTATCGAATCTCCGTCGTTTCGAGCTTACGCGAACAGCCGTGGCGC
TCATTTGCTCGTCGGGCATCGAATCTCGTCAGCTATCGTCAGCTTACCTTTTTGGCAGCGATCGCGGCTC
CCGACATCTTGGACCATTAGCTCCACAGGTATCTTCTTCCCTCTAGTGGTCATAACAGCAGCTTCAGCTA
CCTCTCAATTCAAAAAACCCCTCAAGACCCGTTTAGAGGCCCCAAGGGGTTATGCTATCAATCGTTGCGT
TACACACACAAAAAACCAACACACATCCATCTTCGATGGATAGCGATTTTATTATCTAACTGCTGATCGA
GTGTAGCCAGATCTAGTAATCAATTACGGGGTCATTAGTTCATAGCCCATATATGGAGTTCCG
